>Addgene plasmid #28069 | NFATc1_R (OZ544) | depositor partial sequence | sequence record 13283 | Author sequence
TCTAGACCCGGGGAGCGCCCCTTCCAGTGTCGCATTTGCATGCGGAACTTTTCGCAGAAGCAGCACCTTA
TGGTCCATACCCGTACTCATACCGGTGAAAAACCGTTTCAGTGTCGGATCTGTATGCGAAATTTCTCCCA
GAGCCCCCACTTGAAGCGGCATCTACGTACGCACACCGGCGAGAAGCCATTCCAATGCCGAATATGCATG
CGCAACTTCAGTGACCCCAGCAACCTGCGGCGCCACCTAAAAACCCACCTGAGGGGATCC
