>Addgene plasmid #28069 | NFATc1_R (OZ544) | addgene partial sequence | sequence record 34368 | 28069 with OK-61 (5' GGGTAGTACGATGACGGAACCTGTC 3')
AAAATCCAAGCTTTGGCGGCCGCTGACTACAAAGACGATGATGACAAATCTAGACCCGGGGAGCGCCCCT
TCCAGTGTCGCATTTGCATGCGGAACTTTTCGCAGAAGCAGCACCTTATGGTCCATACCCGTACTCATAC
CGGTGAAAAACCGTTTCAGTGTCGGATCTGTATGCGAAATTTCTCCCAGAGCCCCCACTTGAAGCGGCAT
CTACGTACGCACACCGGCGAGAAGCCATTCCAATGCCGAATATGCATGCGCAACTTCAGTGACCCCAGCA
ACCTGCGGCGCCACCTAAAAACCCACCTGAGGGGATCCTCTGCACAGTAGTAACTAGAGACTAGAAAAAG
GCCGACAAGTCCCGCTCCGCTGAAGATCCTGGCGTAATAGCGAAGAGGCCCGCACCGATCGCCCTTCCCA
ACAGTTGCGCAGCCTGAATGGCGAATGGG
[124 nt withheld, positions 450-573]
C
[91 nt withheld, positions 575-665]
A
[49 nt withheld, positions 667-715]
CCTTTGACGTTGGAGTCCACGTTTCTTT
[37 nt withheld, positions 744-780]
ACCCTATCTCGGTCTATTCTTTTGATTTATAAGGG
