[The description below was written by a language model from this plasmid's Addgene catalogue record.]
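Description:
NFATc1_R (OZ544) is a low-copy bacterial plasmid built on the MG414 backbone (about 5.5 kb without insert) and selected with kanamycin. It carries a roughly 270 bp insert encoding an engineered zinc finger array, cloned between XbaI and BamHI sites that both remain intact, so the array can be excised again. The record specifies propagation in a host expressing the lacIq allele of lac repressor, such as XL1 Blue. This suggests the array sits under lac-regulated control, although the promoter, the origin of replication and other backbone features are not stated, and no feature table is provided.

The array was generated by the OPEN (oligomerized pool engineering) selection approach and is designed to bind a nine-base-pair half-site within the zebrafish nfatc1 gene (nuclear factor of activated T-cells, cytoplasmic, calcineurin-dependent 1). The plasmid does not contain any nfatc1 sequence, only the DNA-binding protein directed against it. It is the "right" member of a pair. The complementary "left" array plasmid, NFATc1_L (OZ543), recognises the other half-site, and both are needed to assemble a functional zinc finger nuclease pair.

The construct has no nuclease domain, so the array must be subcloned into a separate ZFN expression vector to produce a FokI fusion. The resulting pair is intended to introduce targeted mutations at the zebrafish locus. The depositor reports that the array gave about eight-fold activation on its target site in a bacterial two-hybrid binding assay. It had not been tested as a nuclease for its ability to induce mutations at the intended locus.
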