Addgene plasmid #28069: NFATc1_R (OZ544)
Depositing lab: Keith Joung. Depositing organization: Massachusetts General Hospital. Publication: Rapid "open-source" engineering of customized zinc-finger nucleases for highly efficient gene modification. Maeder ML, Thibodeau-Beganny S, Osiak A, Wright DA, Anthony RM, Eichtinger M, Jiang T, Foley JE, Winfrey RJ, Townsend JA, Unger-Wallace E, Sander JD, Muller-Lerch F, Fu F, Pearlberg J, Goebel C, Dassie JP, Pruett-Miller SM, Porteus MH, Sgroi DC, Iafrate AJ, Dobbs D, McCray PB, Cathomen T, Voytas DF, Joung JK. Mol Cell. 2008 Jul 25. 31(2):294-301. 10.1016/j.molcel.2008.06.016 PubMed 18657511.
Backbone
  Vector backbone: MG414
  Backbone size w/o insert (bp): 5493
  Vector type: Zebrafish Targeting
Growth in bacteria
  Bacterial resistance: Kanamycin, 50 μg/mL
  Growth temperature: 37°C
  Growth strain: XL1 Blue
  Growth instructions: Requires a bacterial strain such as XL1 Blue, that expresses the lacIq allele of lac repressor
  Copy number: Low Copy
Gene/Insert
  Gene/Insert name: Zinc finger array targeting NFATc1 (alt name: nuclear factor of activated T-cells, cytoplasmic, calcineurin-dependent 1)
  Species: D. rerio (zebrafish)
  Insert size (bp): 270
  GenBank ID: ENSDARG00000036168
  Entrez Gene: nfatc1 (a.k.a. CH211-198C22.2, si:ch211-198c22.2)
  Cloning method: Restriction Enzyme; 5′ cloning site XbaI (not destroyed); 3′ cloning site BamHI (not destroyed)
  Sequencing primers: 5′ OK.61 GGGTAGTACGATGACGGAACCTGTC
Terms and licenses: Academic/Nonprofit Terms; Industry Terms: Not Available to Industry
Depositor comments: This plasmid encodes a zinc finger array targeting half of a target sequence in the zebrafish gene NFATc1(see below). Please note that this plasmid does NOT contain the NFATc1 sequence. Users must order the complementary plasmid NFATc1_L (OZ543) [Addgene plasmid 28068] in order to create a zinc finger nuclease (ZFN) pair to introduce targeted mutations into this specific zebrafish gene. Users will also need to clone the zinc finger (ZF) insert of this plasmid into a zinc finger nuclease (ZFN) vector to express a FOKI fusion product. Examples of possible ZFN expression vectors that can be used are: pST1374 (Addgene plasmid 13426), pMLM290 (Addgene plasmid 21872), pMLM292 (Addgene plasmid 21873), pMLM800 (Addgene plasmid 27202) and pMLM802 (Addgene plasmid 27203). This zinc finger array was tested for binding activity to the sequence 5'-GACGGAGGA-3' in a bacterial two hybrid assay, and resulted in 7.97 fold activation. However, this array has not yet been tested for activity as a zinc finger nuclease (i.e. for its ability to induce mutations at the intended locus). Scientists using this zinc finger array in a publication should notify and acknowledge NIH grant number R01 GM088040 in the publication. Other Articles: "Oligomerized pool engineering (OPEN): an 'open-source' protocol for making customized zinc-finger arrays." Maeder ML et al. (Nat Protoc. 2009 Sept 17. 4(10):1471-1501. Pubmed ID: 19798082 "Targeted mutagenesis in zebrafish using customized zinc-finger nucleases." Foley JE et al. (Nat Protoc. 2009 Dec 3. 4(12):1855-1867. Pubmed ID: 20010934
How to cite: NFATc1_R (OZ544) was a gift from Keith Joung (Addgene plasmid # 28069 ; http://n2t.net/addgene:28069 ; RRID:Addgene_28069)
